Addgene plasmid #139059: pLJC5-3XMyc-EGFP-PEX26
Purpose: Myc-PEROXO Lentiviral Construct. Expresses a Peroxisomal Tag.
Depositing lab: David Sabatini. Depositing organization: Whitehead Institute for Biomedical Research. Publication: A PEROXO-Tag Enables Rapid Isolation of Peroxisomes from Human Cells. Ray GJ, Boydston EA, Shortt E, Wyant GA, Lourido S, Chen WW, Sabatini DM. iScience. 2020 May 22;23(5):101109. doi: 10.1016/j.isci.2020.101109. Epub 2020 Apr 28. PubMed 32417403.
Backbone
  Vector backbone: pLJC5
  Vector type: Lentiviral
  Selectable markers: Puromycin
Growth in bacteria
  Bacterial resistance: Ampicillin, 100 μg/mL
  Growth temperature: 37°C
  Growth strain: NEB Stable
  Copy number: Unknown
Gene/Insert
  Gene/Insert name: 3XMyc-EGFP-PEX26
  Promoter: UBC
  Tag / fusion protein: Myc (N terminal on insert)
  Cloning method: Restriction Enzyme; 5′ cloning site AgeI (not destroyed); 3′ cloning site EcoRI (not destroyed)
  Sequencing primers: 5′ TGAAGCTCCGGTTTTGAACT
Terms and licenses: Academic/Nonprofit Terms; Industry Terms: Not Available to Industry
How to cite: pLJC5-3XMyc-EGFP-PEX26 was a gift from David Sabatini (Addgene plasmid # 139059 ; http://n2t.net/addgene:139059 ; RRID:Addgene_139059)
