[The description below was written by a language model from this plasmid's Addgene catalogue record and pLannotate feature annotations shown in this document.]
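Description:
pLJC5-3XMyc-EGFP-PEX26 is a lentiviral transfer plasmid built on the pLJC5 backbone that expresses a peroxisome-localised epitope tag, described in the record as the Myc-PEROXO construct. It is maintained in E. coli through a high-copy ColE1/pUC-type origin with ampicillin resistance (β-lactamase). The backbone also retains an f1 origin, an SV40 origin and poly(A) signal, and remnants of a lac/lacZα cloning region flanked by T7 and T3 promoters. The viral portion has a third-generation, self-inactivating layout. An RSV promoter drives a truncated HIV-1 5' LTR, followed by the Ψ packaging signal with a partial gag sequence, the Rev response element for Rev-dependent export of the genomic RNA, a cPPT/CTS element, and a ΔU3 3' LTR that disables LTR promoter activity after integration.

Between the LTRs, the human ubiquitin C (UbC) promoter drives the insert, cloned between AgeI and EcoRI sites. It is a fusion of three N-terminal Myc epitopes, EGFP (annotated as mEGFP) and a short fragment of human PEX26, a protein that anchors PEX1 and PEX6 to the peroxisomal membrane. The Myc repeats are not picked up in the feature table, but they are listed in the catalogue fields and would fit in the unannotated gap upstream of the EGFP coding sequence. The PEX26 fragment presumably targets the fusion to peroxisomes, with EGFP allowing localisation to be checked by fluorescence and the Myc tag serving as an affinity handle. A separate hPGK promoter drives puromycin N-acetyltransferase for selecting stably transduced mammalian cells. The associated work concerns rapid isolation of peroxisomes from human cells.
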