Features (pLannotate 1.2.2; 27 found; start..end, strand, type, name):
      1..227     +  promoter       RSV promoter: Rous sarcoma virus enhancer/promoter
    228..408     +  LTR            5' LTR (truncated): truncated 5' long terminal repeat (LTR) from HIV-1
    455..580     +  misc_feature   HIV-1 Ψ: packaging signal of human immunodeficiency virus type 1
    564..927     +  CDS            HIV-1 gag (fragment): gag protein from human immunodeficiency virus 1; gag
   1073..1306    +  misc_feature   RRE: The Rev response element (RRE) of HIV-1 allows for Rev-dependent mRNA export from the nucleus to the cytoplasm.
   1683..1783    +  CDS            Rev (fragment): human immunodeficiency virus 1 (HIV-1) Rev protein; rev; enhances nuclear export of unspliced and incompletely spliced viral mRNAs
   1824..3035    +  promoter       UbC promoter: human ubiquitin C promoter
   3199..3912    +  CDS            mEGFP: mEGFP is a basic (constitutively fluorescent) green fluorescent protein published in 2002, derived from Aequorea victoria. It has moderate acid sensitivity.
   3925..4131    +  CDS            PEX26 (fragment): PEX26_HUMAN - Experimental evidence at protein level: Swiss-Prot protein existence level 1. Probably required for protein import into peroxisomes. Anchors PEX1 and PEX6 to peroxisome membranes, possibly to form heteromeric AAA ATPase complexes required for the import of proteins into peroxisomes. Involved in the import of catalase and proteins containing a PTS2 target sequence, but not in import of proteins with a PTS1 target sequence. From Homo sapiens (Human).
   4179..4296    +  misc_feature   cPPT/CTS: central polypurine tract and central termination sequence of HIV-1
   4345..4855    +  promoter       hPGK promoter: human phosphoglycerate kinase 1 promoter
   4877..5476    +  CDS            PuroR: puromycin N-acetyltransferase; pac from Streptomyces alboniger; confers resistance to puromycin
   5519..5602    +  CDS            nef (fragment): NEF_HV1Z2 - Experimental evidence at protein level: Swiss-Prot protein existence level 1. Extracellular Nef protein targets CD4(+) T-lymphocytes for apoptosis by interacting with CXCR4 surface receptors. From Human immunodeficiency virus type 1 group M subtype D (isolate Z2/CDC-Z34) (HIV-1).
   5604..5837    +  LTR            3' LTR (ΔU3): self-inactivating 3' long terminal repeat (LTR) from HIV-1
   5909..6030    +  polyA_signal   SV40 poly(A) signal: SV40 polyadenylation signal
   6070..6205    +  rep_origin     SV40 ori: SV40 origin of replication
   6226..6244    -  promoter       T7 promoter: promoter for bacteriophage T7 RNA polymerase
   6252..6407    +  CDS            lacZα (fragment): LacZα fragment of β-galactosidase; lacZ fragment
   6412..6840    +  rep_origin     f1 ori (sequence partly withheld): f1 bacteriophage origin of replication; arrow indicates direction of (+) strand synthesis
   6906..6997    +  promoter       AmpR promoter: bla
   6998..7858    +  CDS            AmpR: β-lactamase; bla; confers resistance to ampicillin, carbenicillin, and related antibiotics
   8029..8617    +  rep_origin     ori: high-copy-number ColE1/pMB1/pBR322/pUC origin of replication
   8800..8892    +  CDS            lacI (fragment): lac repressor; lacI; The lac repressor binds to the lac operator to inhibit transcription in E. coli. This inhibition can be relieved by adding lactose or isopropyl-β-D-thiogalactopyranoside (IPTG).
   8905..8926    +  protein_bind   CAP binding site: CAP binding activates transcription in the presence of cAMP. E. coli catabolite activator protein
   8941..8971    +  promoter       lac promoter: promoter for the E. coli lac operon
   8979..8995    +  protein_bind   lac operator: The lac repressor binds to the lac operator to inhibit transcription in E. coli. This inhibition can be relieved by adding lactose or isopropyl-β-D-thiogalactopyranoside (IPTG). lac repressor encoded by lacI
   9040..9058    +  promoter       T3 promoter: promoter for bacteriophage T3 RNA polymerase
>Addgene plasmid #139059 | pLJC5-3XMyc-EGFP-PEX26 | addgene full sequence | sequence record 273656 | Addgene NGS Result
TGTAGTCTTATGCAATACTCTTGTAGTCTTGCAACATGGTAACGATGAGTTAGCAACATGCCTTACAAGG
AGAGAAAAAGCACCGTGCATGCCGATTGGTGGAAGTAAGGTGGTACGATCGTGCCTTATTAGGAAGGCAA
CAGACGGGTCTGACATGGATTGGACGAACCACTGAATTGCCGCATTGCAGAGATATTGTATTTAAGTGCC
TAGCTCGATACATAAACGGGTCTCTCTGGTTAGACCAGATCTGAGCCTGGGAGCTCTCTGGCTAACTAGG
GAACCCACTGCTTAAGCCTCAATAAAGCTTGCCTTGAGTGCTTCAAGTAGTGTGTGCCCGTCTGTTGTGT
GACTCTGGTAACTAGAGATCCCTCAGACCCTTTTAGTCAGTGTGGAAAATCTCTAGCAGTGGCGCCCGAA
CAGGGACTTGAAAGCGAAAGGGAAACCAGAGGAGCTCTCTCGACGCAGGACTCGGCTTGCTGAAGCGCGC
ACGGCAAGAGGCGAGGGGCGGCGACTGGTGAGTACGCCAAAAATTTTGACTAGCGGAGGCTAGAAGGAGA
GAGATGGGTGCGAGAGCGTCAGTATTAAGCGGGGGAGAATTAGATCGCGATGGGAAAAAATTCGGTTAAG
GCCAGGGGGAAAGAAAAAATATAAATTAAAACATATAGTATGGGCAAGCAGGGAGCTAGAACGATTCGCA
GTTAATCCTGGCCTGTTAGAAACATCAGAAGGCTGTAGACAAATACTGGGACAGCTACAACCATCCCTTC
AGACAGGATCAGAAGAACTTAGATCATTATATAATACAGTAGCAACCCTCTATTGTGTGCATCAAAGGAT
AGAGATAAAAGACACCAAGGAAGCTTTAGACAAGATAGAGGAAGAGCAAAACAAAAGTAAGACCACCGCA
CAGCAAGCAGCAGCTGATCTTCAGACCTGGAGGAGGAGATATGAGGGACAATTGGAGAAGTGAATTATAT
AAATATAAAGTAGTAAAAATTGAACCATTAGGAGTAGCACCCACCAAGGCAAAGAGAAGAGTGGTGCAGA
GAGAAAAAAGAGCAGTGGGAATAGGAGCTTTGTTCCTTGGGTTCTTGGGAGCAGCAGGAAGCACTATGGG
CGCAGCGTCAATGACGCTGACGGTACAGGCCAGACAATTATTGTCTGGTATAGTGCAGCAGCAGAACAAT
TTGCTGAGGGCTATTGAGGCGCAACAGCATCTGTTGCAACTCACAGTCTGGGGCATCAAGCAGCTCCAGG
CAAGAATCCTGGCTGTGGAAAGATACCTAAAGGATCAACAGCTCCTGGGGATTTGGGGTTGCTCTGGAAA
ACTCATTTGCACCACTGCTGTGCCTTGGAATGCTAGTTGGAGTAATAAATCTCTGGAACAGATTTGGAAT
CACACGACCTGGATGGAGTGGGACAGAGAAATTAACAATTACACAAGCTTAATACACTCCTTAATTGAAG
AATCGCAAAACCAGCAAGAAAAGAATGAACAAGAATTATTGGAATTAGATAAATGGGCAAGTTTGTGGAA
TTGGTTTAACATAACAAATTGGCTGTGGTATATAAAATTATTCATAATGATAGTAGGAGGCTTGGTAGGT
TTAAGAATAGTTTTTGCTGTACTTTCTATAGTGAATAGAGTTAGGCAGGGATATTCACCATTATCGTTTC
AGACCCACCTCCCAACCCCGAGGGGACCCGACAGGCCCGAAGGAATAGAAGAAGAAGGTGGAGAGAGAGA
CAGAGACAGATCCATTCGATTAGTGAACGGATCTCGACGGTATCGATCACGAGACTAGCCTCGAGCGGGA
TCTGGCCTCCGCGCCGGGTTTTGGCGCCTCCCGCGGGCGCCCCCCTCCTCACGGCGAGCGCTGCCACGTC
AGACGAAGGGCGCAGCGAGCGTCCTGATCCTTCCGCCCGGACGCTCAGGACAGCGGCCCGCTGCTCATAA
GACTCGGCCTTAGAACCCCAGTATCAGCAGAAGGACATTTTAGGACGGGACTTGGGTGACTCTAGGGCAC
TGGTTTTCTTTCCAGAGAGCGGAACAGGCGAGGAAAAGTAGTCCCTTCTCGGCGATTCTGCGGAGGGATC
TCCGTGGGGCGGTGAACGCCGATGATTATATAAGGACGCGCCGGGTGTGGCACAGCTAGTTCCGTCGCAG
CCGGGATTTGGGTCGCGGTTCTTGTTTGTGGATCGCTGTGATCGTCACTTGGTGAGTAGCGGGCTGCTGG
GCTGGCCGGGGCTTTCGTGGCCGCCGGGCCGCTCGGTGGGACGGAAGCGTGTGGAGAGACCGCCAAGGGC
TGTAGTCTGGGTCCGCGAGCAAGGTTGCCCTGAACTGGGGGTTGGGGGGAGCGCAGCAAAATGGCGGCTG
TTCCCGAGTCTTGAATGGAAGACGCTTGTGAGGCGGGCTGTGAGGTCGTTGAAACAAGGTGGGGGGCATG
GTGGGCGGCAAGAACCCAAGGTCTTGAGGCCTTCGCTAATGCGGGAAAGCTCTTATTCGGGTGAGATGGG
CTGGGGCACCATCTGGGGACCCTGACGTGAAGTTTGTCACTGACTGGAGAACTCGGTTTGTCGTCTGTTG
CGGGGGCGGCAGTTATGGCGGTGCCGTTGGGCAGTGCACCCGTACCTTTGGGAGCGCGCGCCCTCGTCGT
GTCGTGACGTCACCCGTTCTGTTGGCTTATAATGCAGGGTGGGGCCACCTGCCGGTAGGTGTGCGGTAGG
CTTTTCTCCGTCGCAGGACGCAGGGTTCGGGCCTAGGGTAGGCTCTCCTGAATCGACAGGCGCCGGACCT
CTGGTGAGGGGAGGGATAAGTGAGGCGTCAGTTTCTTTGGTCGGTTTTATGTACCTATCTTCTTAAGTAG
CTGAAGCTCCGGTTTTGAACTATGCGCTCGGGGTTGGCGAGTGTGTTTTGTGAAGTTTTTTAGGCACCTT
TTGAAATGTAATCATTTGGGTCAATATGTAATTTTCAGTGTTAGACTAGTAAATTGTCCGCTAAATTCTG
GCCGTTTTTGGCTTTTTTGTTAGACGAAGCGCTAGCGCTACCGGTTTAATTAAGCCACCATGGAGCAGAA
GCTGATTTCTGAGGAAGATCTGGGCACAGGATCCGAACAGAAACTGATTTCTGAGGAAGATCTGGGCAGC
GCCGGAGAGCAGAAGCTGATTTCTGAAGAGGATCTGGGAGGGAGCGGCGTGAGCAAGGGCGAGGAGCTGT
TCACCGGGGTGGTGCCCATCCTGGTCGAGCTGGACGGCGACGTAAACGGCCACAAGTTCAGCGTGTCCGG
CGAGGGCGAGGGCGATGCCACCTACGGCAAGCTGACCCTGAAGTTCATCTGCACCACCGGCAAGCTGCCC
GTGCCCTGGCCCACCCTCGTGACCACCCTGACCTACGGCGTGCAGTGCTTCAGCCGCTACCCCGACCACA
TGAAGCAGCACGACTTCTTCAAGTCCGCCATGCCCGAAGGCTACGTCCAGGAGCGCACCATCTTCTTCAA
GGACGACGGCAACTACAAGACCCGCGCCGAGGTGAAGTTCGAGGGCGACACCCTGGTGAACCGCATCGAG
CTGAAGGGCATCGACTTCAAGGAGGACGGCAACATCCTGGGGCACAAGCTGGAGTACAACTACAACAGCC
ACAACGTCTATATCATGGCCGACAAGCAGAAGAACGGCATCAAGGTGAACTTCAAGATCCGCCACAACAT
CGAGGACGGCAGCGTGCAGCTCGCCGACCACTACCAGCAGAACACCCCCATCGGCGACGGCCCCGTGCTG
CTGCCCGACAACCACTACCTGAGCACCCAGTCCAAGCTGAGCAAAGACCCCAACGAGAAGCGCGATCACA
TGGTCCTGCTGGAGTTCGTGACCGCCGCCGGGATCACTCTCGGCATGGACGAGCTGTACAAGGGAGGGAG
CGGACGCCAGCTTTGGGACTCTGCGGTGAGCCACTTCTTTTCTCTGCCCTTCAAAAAGAGTCTCCTGGCT
GCCTTGATCCTCTGTCTCCTGGTGGTGAGATTTGATCCAGCTTCCCCTTCCTCCCTGCACTTCCTCTACA
AGCTGGCCCAGCTCTTCCGCTGGATCCGGAAGGCTGCATTTTCTCGCCTCTACCAGCTCCGCATCCGTGA
CTGATAAGAATTCTCGACCTCGAGACAAATGGCAGTATTCATCCACAATTTTAAAAGAAAAGGGGGGATT
GGGGGGTACAGTGCAGGGGAAAGAATAGTAGACATAATAGCAACAGACATACAAACTAAAGAATTACAAA
AACAAATTACAAAAATTCAAAATTTTCGGGTTTATTACAGGGACAGCAGAGATCCACTTTGGCCGCGGCT
CGAGGGGGTTGGGGTTGCGCCTTTTCCAAGGCAGCCCTGGGTTTGCGCAGGGACGCGGCTGCTCTGGGCG
TGGTTCCGGGAAACGCAGCGGCGCCGACCCTGGGTCTCGCACATTCTTCACGTCCGTTCGCAGCGTCACC
CGGATCTTCGCCGCTACCCTTGTGGGCCCCCCGGCGACGCTTCCTGCTCCGCCCCTAAGTCGGGAAGGTT
CCTTGCGGTTCGCGGCGTGCCGGACGTGACAAACGGAAGCCGCACGTCTCACTAGTACCCTCGCAGACGG
ACAGCGCCAGGGAGCAATGGCAGCGCGCCGACCGCGATGGGCTGTGGCCAATAGCGGCTGCTCAGCAGGG
CGCGCCGAGAGCAGCGGCCGGGAAGGGGCGGTGCGGGAGGCGGGGTGTGGGGCGGTAGTGTGGGCCCTGT
TCCTGCCCGCGCGGTGTTCCGCATTCTGCAAGCCTCCGGAGCGCACGTCGGCAGTCGGCTCCCTCGTTGA
CCGAATCACCGACCTCTCTCCCCAGGGGGATCCACCGGAGCTTACCATGACCGAGTACAAGCCCACGGTG
CGCCTCGCCACCCGCGACGACGTCCCCAGGGCCGTACGCACCCTCGCCGCCGCGTTCGCCGACTACCCCG
CCACGCGCCACACCGTCGATCCGGACCGCCACATCGAGCGGGTCACCGAGCTGCAAGAACTCTTCCTCAC
GCGCGTCGGGCTCGACATCGGCAAGGTGTGGGTCGCGGACGACGGCGCCGCGGTGGCGGTCTGGACCACG
CCGGAGAGCGTCGAAGCGGGGGCGGTGTTCGCCGAGATCGGCCCGCGCATGGCCGAGTTGAGCGGTTCCC
GGCTGGCCGCGCAGCAACAGATGGAAGGCCTCCTGGCGCCGCACCGGCCCAAGGAGCCCGCGTGGTTCCT
GGCCACCGTCGGCGTCTCGCCCGACCACCAGGGCAAGGGTCTGGGCAGCGCCGTCGTGCTCCCCGGAGTG
GAGGCGGCCGAGCGCGCCGGGGTGCCCGCCTTCCTGGAGACCTCCGCGCCCCGCAACCTCCCCTTCTACG
AGCGGCTCGGCTTCACCGTCACCGCCGACGTCGAGGTGCCCGAAGGACCGCGCACCTGGTGCATGACCCG
CAAGCCCGGTGCCTGACGCCCGCCCCACGACCCGCAGCGCCCGACCGAAAGGAGCGCACGACCCCATGCA
TCGGTACCTTTAAGACCAATGACTTACAAGGCAGCTGTAGATCTTAGCCACTTTTTAAAAGAAAAGGGGG
GACTGGAAGGGCTAATTCACTCCCAACGAAGACAAGATCTGCTTTTTGCTTGTACTGGGTCTCTCTGGTT
AGACCAGATCTGAGCCTGGGAGCTCTCTGGCTAACTAGGGAACCCACTGCTTAAGCCTCAATAAAGCTTG
CCTTGAGTGCTTCAAGTAGTGTGTGCCCGTCTGTTGTGTGACTCTGGTAACTAGAGATCCCTCAGACCCT
TTTAGTCAGTGTGGAAAATCTCTAGCAGTAGTAGTTCATGTCATCTTATTATTCAGTATTTATAACTTGC
AAAGAAATGAATATCAGAGAGTGAGAGGAACTTGTTTATTGCAGCTTATAATGGTTACAAATAAAGCAAT
AGCATCACAAATTTCACAAATAAAGCATTTTTTTCACTGCATTCTAGTTGTGGTTTGTCCAAACTCATCA
ATGTATCTTATCATGTCTGGCTCTAGCTATCCCGCCCCTAACTCCGCCCATCCCGCCCCTAACTCCGCCC
AGTTCCGCCCATTCTCCGCCCCATGGCTGACTAATTTTTTTTATTTATGCAGAGGCCGAGGCCGCCTCGG
CCTCTGAGCTATTCCAGAAGTAGTGAGGAGGCTTTTTTGGAGGCCTAGGGACGTACCCAATTCGCCCTAT
AGTGAGTCGTATTACGCGCGCTCACTGGCCGTCGTTTTACAACGTCGTGACTGGGAAAACCCTGGCGTTA
CCCAACTTAATCGCCTTGCAGCACATCCCCCTTTCGCCAGCTGGCGTAATAGCGAAGAGGCCCGCACCGA
TCGCCCTTCCCAACAGTTGCGCAGCCTGAATGGCGAATGGG
[124 nt withheld, positions 6412-6535]
C
[91 nt withheld, positions 6537-6627]
A
[49 nt withheld, positions 6629-6677]
CCTTTGACGTTGGAGTCCACGTTCTTT
[37 nt withheld, positions 6705-6741]
ACCCTATCTCGGTCTATTCTTTTGATTTATAAGGGATTTTGCCGATTTCGGCCTATTGGTTAAAAAATGA
GCTGATTTAACAAAAATTTAACGCGAATTTTAACAAAATATTAACGCTTACAATTTAGGTGGCACTTTTC
GGGGAAATGTGTGCGGAACCCCTATTTGTTTATTTTTCTAAATACATTCAAATATGTATCCGCTCATGAG
ACAATAACCCTGATAAATGCTTCAATAATATTGAAAAAGGAAGAGTATGAGTATTCAACATTTCCGTGTC
GCCCTTATTCCCTTTTTTGCGGCATTTTGCCTTCCTGTTTTTGCTCACCCAGAAACGCTGGTGAAAGTAA
AAGATGCTGAAGATCAGTTGGGTGCACGAGTGGGTTACATCGAACTGGATCTCAACAGCGGTAAGATCCT
TGAGAGTTTTCGCCCCGAAGAACGTTTTCCAATGATGAGCACTTTTAAAGTTCTGCTATGTGGCGCGGTA
TTATCCCGTATTGACGCCGGGCAAGAGCAACTCGGTCGCCGCATACACTATTCTCAGAATGACTTGGTTG
AGTACTCACCAGTCACAGAAAAGCATCTTACGGATGGCATGACAGTAAGAGAATTATGCAGTGCTGCCAT
AACCATGAGTGATAACACTGCGGCCAACTTACTTCTGACAACGATCGGAGGACCGAAGGAGCTAACCGCT
TTTTTGCACAACATGGGGGATCATGTAACTCGCCTTGATCGTTGGGAACCGGAGCTGAATGAAGCCATAC
CAAACGACGAGCGTGACACCACGATGCCTGTAGCAATGGCAACAACGTTGCGCAAACTATTAACTGGCGA
ACTACTTACTCTAGCTTCCCGGCAACAATTAATAGACTGGATGGAGGCGGATAAAGTTGCAGGACCACTT
CTGCGCTCGGCCCTTCCGGCTGGCTGGTTTATTGCTGATAAATCTGGAGCCGGTGAGCGTGGGTCTCGCG
GTATCATTGCAGCACTGGGGCCAGATGGTAAGCCCTCCCGTATCGTAGTTATCTACACGACGGGGAGTCA
GGCAACTATGGATGAACGAAATAGACAGATCGCTGAGATAGGTGCCTCACTGATTAAGCATTGGTAACTG
TCAGACCAAGTTTACTCATATATACTTTAGATTGATTTAAAACTTCATTTTTAATTTAAAAGGATCTAGG
TGAAGATCCTTTTTGATAATCTCATGACCAAAATCCCTTAACGTGAGTTTTCGTTCCACTGAGCGTCAGA
CCCCGTAGAAAAGATCAAAGGATCTTCTTGAGATCCTTTTTTTCTGCGCGTAATCTGCTGCTTGCAAACA
AAAAAACCACCGCTACCAGCGGTGGTTTGTTTGCCGGATCAAGAGCTACCAACTCTTTTTCCGAAGGTAA
CTGGCTTCAGCAGAGCGCAGATACCAAATACTGTTCTTCTAGTGTAGCCGTAGTTAGGCCACCACTTCAA
GAACTCTGTAGCACCGCCTACATACCTCGCTCTGCTAATCCTGTTACCAGTGGCTGCTGCCAGTGGCGAT
AAGTCGTGTCTTACCGGGTTGGACTCAAGACGATAGTTACCGGATAAGGCGCAGCGGTCGGGCTGAACGG
GGGGTTCGTGCACACAGCCCAGCTTGGAGCGAACGACCTACACCGAACTGAGATACCTACAGCGTGAGCT
ATGAGAAAGCGCCACGCTTCCCGAAGGGAGAAAGGCGGACAGGTATCCGGTAAGCGGCAGGGTCGGAACA
GGAGAGCGCACGAGGGAGCTTCCAGGGGGAAACGCCTGGTATCTTTATAGTCCTGTCGGGTTTCGCCACC
TCTGACTTGAGCGTCGATTTTTGTGATGCTCGTCAGGGGGGCGGAGCCTATGGAAAAACGCCAGCAACGC
GGCCTTTTTACGGTTCCTGGCCTTTTGCTGGCCTTTTGCTCACATGTTCTTTCCTGCGTTATCCCCTGAT
TCTGTGGATAACCGTATTACCGCCTTTGAGTGAGCTGATACCGCTCGCCGCAGCCGAACGACCGAGCGCA
GCGAGTCAGTGAGCGAGGAAGCGGAAGAGCGCCCAATACGCAAACCGCCTCTCCCCGCGCGTTGGCCGAT
TCATTAATGCAGCTGGCACGACAGGTTTCCCGACTGGAAAGCGGGCAGTGAGCGCAACGCAATTAATGTG
AGTTAGCTCACTCATTAGGCACCCCAGGCTTTACACTTTATGCTTCCGGCTCGTATGTTGTGTGGAATTG
TGAGCGGATAACAATTTCACACAGGAAACAGCTATGACCATGATTACGCCAAGCGCGCAATTAACCCTCA
CTAAAGGGAACAAAAGCTGGAGCTGCAAGCTTAA
